>Addgene plasmid #32073 | pBabe EGFR(L858R/T790M) | addgene full sequence | sequence record 345603 | Addgene NGS Result
CTGAATATGGGCCAAACAGGATATCTGTGGTAAGCAGTTCCTGCCCCGGCTCAGGGCCAAGAACAGATGG
AACAGCTGAATATGGGCCAAACAGGATATCTGTGGTAAGCAGTTCCTGCCCCGGCTCAGGGCCAAGAACA
GATGGTCCCCAGATGCGGTCCAGCCCTCAGCAGTTTCTAGAGAACCATCAGATGTTTCCAGGGTGCCCCA
AGGACCTGAAATGACCCTGTGCCTTATTTGAACTAACCAATCAGTTCGCTTCTCGCTTCTGTTCGCGCGC
TTCTGCTCCCCGAGCTCAATAAAAGAGCCCACAACCCCTCACTCGGGGCGCCAGTCCTCCGATTGACTGA
GTCGCCCGGGTACCCGTGTATCCAATAAACCCTCTTGCAGTTGCATCCGACTTGTGGTCTCGCTGTTCCT
TGGGAGGGTCTCCTCTGAGTGATTGACTACCCGTCAGCGGGGGTCTTTCATTTGGGGGCTCGTCCGGGAT
CGGGAGACCCCTGCCCAGGGACCACCGACCCACCACCGGGAGGCAAGCTGGCCAGCAACTTATCTGTGTC
TGTCCGATTGTCTAGTGTCTATGACTGATTTTATGCGCCTGCGTCGGTACTAGTTAGCTAACTAGCTCTG
TATCTGGCGGACCCGTGGTGGAACTGACGAGTTCTGAACACCCGGCCGCAACCCTGGGAGACGTCCCAGG
GACTTTGGGGGCCGTTTTTGTGGCCCGACCTGAGGAAGGGAGTCGATGTGGAATCCGACCCCGTCAGGAT
ATGTGGTTCTGGTAGGAGACGAGAACCTAAAACAGTTCCCGCCTCCGTCTGAATTTTTGCTTTCGGTTTG
GAACCGAAGCCGCGCGTCTTGTCTGCTGCAGCGCTGCAGCATCGTTCTGTGTTGTCTCTGTCTGACTGTG
TTTCTGTATTTGTCTGAAAATTAGGGCCAGACTGTTACCACTCCCTTAAGTTTGACCTTAGGTCACTGGA
AAGATGTCGAGCGGATCGCTCACAACCAGTCGGTAGATGTCAAGAAGAGACGTTGGGTTACCTTCTGCTC
TGCAGAATGGCCAACCTTTAACGTCGGATGGCCGCGAGACGGCACCTTTAACCGAGACCTCATCACCCAG
GTTAAGATCAAGGTCTTTTCACCTGGCCCGCATGGACACCCAGACCAGGTCCCCTACATCGTGACCTGGG
AAGCCTTGGCTTTTGACCCCCCTCCCTGGGTCAAGCCCTTTGTACACCCTAAGCCTCCGCCTCCTCTTCC
TCCATCCGCCCCGTCTCTCCCCCTTGAACCTCCTCGTTCGACCCCGCCTCGATCCTCCCTTTATCCAGCC
CTCACTCCTTCTCTAGGCGCCGGCCGGATCCCAGTGTGGTGGTACATCATGCGACCCTCCGGGACGGCCG
GGGCAGCGCTCCTGGCGCTGCTGGCTGCGCTCTGCCCGGCGAGTCGGGCTCTGGAGGAAAAGAAAGTTTG
CCAAGGCACGAGTAACAAGCTCACGCAGTTGGGCACTTTTGAAGATCATTTTCTCAGCCTCCAGAGGATG
TTCAATAACTGTGAGGTGGTCCTTGGGAATTTGGAAATTACCTATGTGCAGAGGAATTATGATCTTTCCT
TCTTAAAGACCATCCAGGAGGTGGCTGGTTATGTCCTCATTGCCCTCAACACAGTGGAGCGAATTCCTTT
GGAAAACCTGCAGATCATCAGAGGAAATATGTACTACGAAAATTCCTATGCCTTAGCAGTCTTATCTAAC
TATGATGCAAATAAAACCGGACTGAAGGAGCTGCCCATGAGAAATTTACAGGAAATCCTGCATGGCGCCG
TGCGGTTCAGCAACAACCCTGCCCTGTGCAACGTGGAGAGCATCCAGTGGCGGGACATAGTCAGCAGTGA
CTTTCTCAGCAACATGTCGATGGACTTCCAGAACCACCTGGGCAGCTGCCAAAAGTGTGATCCAAGCTGT
CCCAATGGGAGCTGCTGGGGTGCAGGAGAGGAGAACTGCCAGAAACTGACCAAAATCATCTGTGCCCAGC
AGTGCTCCGGGCGCTGCCGTGGCAAGTCCCCCAGTGACTGCTGCCACAACCAGTGTGCTGCAGGCTGCAC
AGGCCCCCGGGAGAGCGACTGCCTGGTCTGCCGCAAATTCCGAGACGAAGCCACGTGCAAGGACACCTGC
CCCCCACTCATGCTCTACAACCCCACCACGTACCAGATGGATGTGAACCCCGAGGGCAAATACAGCTTTG
GTGCCACCTGCGTGAAGAAGTGTCCCCGTAATTATGTGGTGACAGATCACGGCTCGTGCGTCCGAGCCTG
TGGGGCCGACAGCTATGAGATGGAGGAAGACGGCGTCCGCAAGTGTAAGAAGTGCGAAGGGCCTTGCCGC
AAAGTGTGTAACGGAATAGGTATTGGTGAATTTAAAGACTCACTCTCCATAAATGCTACGAATATTAAAC
ACTTCAAAAACTGCACCTCCATCAGTGGCGATCTCCACATCCTGCCGGTGGCATTTAGGGGTGACTCCTT
CACACATACTCCTCCTCTGGATCCACAGGAACTGGATATTCTGAAAACCGTAAAGGAAATCACAGGGTTT
TTGCTGATTCAGGCTTGGCCTGAAAACAGGACGGACCTCCATGCCTTTGAGAACCTAGAAATCATACGCG
GCAGGACCAAGCAACATGGTCAGTTTTCTCTTGCAGTCGTCAGCCTGAACATAACATCCTTGGGATTACG
CTCCCTCAAGGAGATAAGTGATGGAGATGTGATAATTTCAGGAAACAAAAATTTGTGCTATGCAAATACA
ATAAACTGGAAAAAACTGTTTGGGACCTCCGGTCAGAAAACCAAAATTATAAGCAACAGAGGTGAAAACA
GCTGCAAGGCCACAGGCCAGGTCTGCCATGCCTTGTGCTCCCCCGAGGGCTGCTGGGGCCCGGAGCCCAG
GGACTGCGTCTCTTGCCGGAATGTCAGCCGAGGCAGGGAATGCGTGGACAAGTGCAACCTTCTGGAGGGT
GAGCCAAGGGAGTTTGTGGAGAACTCTGAGTGCATACAGTGCCACCCAGAGTGCCTGCCTCAGGCCATGA
ACATCACCTGCACAGGACGGGGACCAGACAACTGTATCCAGTGTGCCCACTACATTGACGGCCCCCACTG
CGTCAAGACCTGCCCGGCAGGAGTCATGGGAGAAAACAACACCCTGGTCTGGAAGTACGCAGACGCCGGC
CATGTGTGCCACCTGTGCCATCCAAACTGCACCTACGGATGCACTGGGCCAGGTCTTGAAGGCTGTCCAA
CGAATGGGCCTAAGATCCCGTCCATCGCCACTGGGATGGTGGGGGCCCTCCTCTTGCTGCTGGTGGTGGC
CCTGGGGATCGGCCTCTTCATGCGAAGGCGCCACATCGTTCGGAAGCGCACGCTGCGGAGGCTGCTGCAG
GAGAGGGAGCTTGTGGAGCCTCTTACACCCAGTGGAGAAGCTCCCAACCAAGCTCTCTTGAGGATCTTGA
AGGAAACTGAATTCAAAAAGATCAAAGTGCTGGGCTCCGGTGCGTTCGGCACGGTGTATAAGGGACTCTG
GATCCCAGAAGGTGAGAAAGTTAAAATTCCCGTCGCTATCAAGGAATTAAGAGAAGCAACATCTCCGAAA
GCCAACAAGGAAATCCTCGATGAAGCCTACGTGATGGCCAGCGTGGACAACCCCCACGTGTGCCGCCTGC
TGGGCATCTGCCTCACCTCCACCGTGCAACTCATCATGCAGCTCATGCCCTTCGGCTGCCTCCTGGACTA
TGTCCGGGAACACAAAGACAATATTGGCTCCCAGTACCTGCTCAACTGGTGTGTGCAGATCGCAAAGGGC
ATGAACTACTTGGAGGACCGTCGCTTGGTGCACCGCGACCTGGCAGCCAGGAACGTACTGGTGAAAACAC
CGCAGCATGTCAAGATCACAGATTTTGGGAGGGCCAAACTGCTGGGTGCGGAAGAGAAAGAATACCATGC
AGAAGGAGGCAAAGTGCCTATCAAGTGGATGGCATTGGAATCAATTTTACACAGAATCTATACCCACCAG
AGTGATGTCTGGAGCTACGGGGTGACCGTTTGGGAGTTGATGACCTTTGGATCCAAGCCATATGACGGAA
TCCCTGCCAGCGAGATCTCCTCCATCCTGGAGAAAGGAGAACGCCTCCCTCAGCCACCCATATGTACCAT
CGATGTCTACATGATCATGGTCAAGTGCTGGATGATAGACGCAGATAGTCGCCCAAAGTTCCGTGAGTTG
ATCATCGAATTCTCCAAAATGGCCCGAGACCCCCAGCGCTACCTTGTCATTCAGGGGGATGAAAGAATGC
ATTTGCCAAGTCCTACAGACTCCAACTTCTACCGTGCCCTGATGGATGAAGAAGACATGGACGACGTGGT
GGATGCCGACGAGTACCTCATCCCACAGCAGGGCTTCTTCAGCAGCCCCTCCACGTCACGGACTCCCCTC
CTGAGCTCTCTGAGTGCAACCAGCAACAATTCCACCGTGGCTTGCATTGATAGAAATGGGCTGCAAAGCT
GTCCCATCAAGGAAGACAGCTTCTTGCAGCGATACAGCTCAGACCCCACAGGCGCCTTGACTGAGGACAG
CATAGACGACACCTTCCTCCCAGTGCCTGAATACATAAACCAGTCCGTTCCCAAAAGGCCCGCTGGCTCT
GTGCAGAATCCTGTCTATCACAATCAGCCTCTGAACCCCGCGCCCAGCAGAGACCCACACTACCAGGACC
CCCACAGCACTGCAGTGGGCAACCCCGAGTATCTCAACACTGTCCAGCCCACCTGTGTCAACAGCACATT
CGACAGCCCTGCCCACTGGGCCCAGAAAGGCAGCCACCAAATTAGCCTGGACAACCCTGACTACCAGCAG
GACTTCTTTCCCAAGGAAGCCAAGCCAAATGGCATCTTTAAGGGCTCCACAGCTGAAAATGCAGAATACC
TAAGGGTCGCGCCACAAAGCAGTGAATTTATTGGAGCATGAGATGTAGGAATTCGCCAGCACAGTGGTCG
ACCCTGTGGAATGTGTGTCAGTTAGGGTGTGGAAAGTCCCCAGGCTCCCCAGCAGGCAGAAGTATGCAAA
GCATGCATCTCAATTAGTCAGCAACCAGGTGTGGAAAGTCCCCAGGCTCCCCAGCAGGCAGAAGTATGCA
AAGCATGCATCTCAATTAGTCAGCAACCATAGTCCCGCCCCTAACTCCGCCCATCCCGCCCCTAACTCCG
CCCAGTTCCGCCCATTCTCCGCCCCATGGCTGACTAATTTTTTTTATTTATGCAGAGGCCGAGGCCGCCT
CGGCCTCTGAGCTATTCCAGAAGTAGTGAGGAGGCTTTTTTGGAGGCCTAGGCTTTTGCAAAAAGCTTAC
CATGACCGAGTACAAGCCCACGGTGCGCCTCGCCACCCGCGACGACGTCCCCAGGGCCGTACGCACCCTC
GCCGCCGCGTTCGCCGACTACCCCGCCACGCGCCACACCGTCGATCCGGACCGCCACATCGAGCGGGTCA
CCGAGCTGCAAGAACTCTTCCTCACGCGCGTCGGGCTCGACATCGGCAAGGTGTGGGTCGCGGACGACGG
CGCCGCGGTGGCGGTCTGGACCACGCCGGAGAGCGTCGAAGCGGGGGCGGTGTTCGCCGAGATCGGCCCG
CGCATGGCCGAGTTGAGCGGTTCCCGGCTGGCCGCGCAGCAACAGATGGAAGGCCTCCTGGCGCCGCACC
GGCCCAAGGAGCCCGCGTGGTTCCTGGCCACCGTCGGCGTCTCGCCCGACCACCAGGGCAAGGGTCTGGG
CAGCGCCGTCGTGCTCCCCGGAGTGGAGGCGGCCGAGCGCGCCGGGGTGCCCGCCTTCCTGGAGACCTCC
GCGCCCCGCAACCTCCCCTTCTACGAGCGGCTCGGCTTCACCGTCACCGCCGACGTCGAGGTGCCCGAAG
GACCGCGCACCTGGTGCATGACCCGCAAGCCCGGTGCCTGACGCCCGCCCCACGACCCGCAGCGCCCGAC
CGAAAGGAGCGCACGACCCCATGCATCGATAAAATAAAAGATTTTATTTAGTCTCCAGAAAAAGGGGGGA
ATGAAAGACCCCACCTGTAGGTTTGGCAAGCTAGCTTAAGTAACGCCATTTTGCAAGGCATGGAAAAATA
CATAACTGAGAATAGAGAAGTTCAGATCAAGGTCAGGAACAGATGGAACAGCTGAATATGGGCCAAACAG
GATATCTGTGGTAAGCAGTTCCTGCCCCGGCTCAGGGCCAAGAACAGATGGAACAGCTGAATATGGGCCA
AACAGGATATCTGTGGTAAGCAGTTCCTGCCCCGGCTCAGGGCCAAGAACAGATGGTCCCCAGATGCGGT
CCAGCCCTCAGCAGTTTCTAGAGAACCATCAGATGTTTCCAGGGTGCCCCAAGGACCTGAAATGACCCTG
TGCCTTATTTGAACTAACCAATCAGTTCGCTTCTCGCTTCTGTTCGCGCGCTTCTGCTCCCCGAGCTCAA
TAAAAGAGCCCACAACCCCTCACTCGGGGCGCCAGTCCTCCGATTGACTGAGTCGCCCGGGTACCCGTGT
ATCCAATAAACCCTCTTGCAGTTGCATCCGACTTGTGGTCTCGCTGTTCCTTGGGAGGGTCTCCTCTGAG
TGATTGACTACCCGTCAGCGGGGGTCTTTCACATGCAGCATGTATCAAAATTAATTTGGTTTTTTTTCTT
AAGTATTTACATTAAATGGCCATAGTTGCATTAATGAATCGGCCAACGCGCGGGTAGAGGCGGTTTGCGT
ATTGGGCGCTCTTCCGCTTCCTCGCTCACTGACTCGCTGCGCTCGGTCGTTCGGCTGCGGCGAGCGGTAT
CAGCTCACTCAAAGGCGGTAATACGGTTATCCACAGAATCAGGGGATAACGCAGGAAAGAACATGTGAGC
AAAAGGCCAGCAAAAGGCCAGGAACCGTAAAAAGGCCGCGTTGCTGGCGTTTTTCCATAGGCTCCGCCCC
CCTGACGAGCATCACAAAAATCGACGCTCAAGTCAGAGGTGGCGAAACCCGACAGGACTATAAAGATACC
AGGCGTTTCCCCCTGGAAGCTCCCTCGTGCGCTCTCCTGTTCCGACCCTGCCGCTTACCGGATACCTGTC
CGCCTTTCTCCCTTCGGGAAGCGTGGCGCTTTCTCATAGCTCACGCTGTAGGTATCTCAGTTCGGTGTAG
GTCGTTCGCTCCAAGCTGGGCTGTGTGCACGAACCCCCCGTTCAGCCCGACCGCTGCGCCTTATCCGGTA
ACTATCGTCTTGAGTCCAACCCGGTAAGACACGACTTATCGCCACTGGCAGCAGCCACTGGTAACAGGAT
TAGCAGAGCGAGGTATGTAGGCGGTGCTACAGAGTTCTTGAAGTGGTGGCCTAACTACGGCTACACTAGA
AGAACAGTATTTGGTATCTGCGCTCTGCTGAAGCCAGTTACCTTCGGAAAAAGAGTTGGTAGCTCTTGAT
CCGGCAAACAAACCACCGCTGGTAGCGGTGGTTTTTTTGTTTGCAAGCAGCAGATTACGCGCAGAAAAAA
AGGATCTCAAGAAGATCCTTTGATCTTTTCTACGGGGTCTGACGCTCAGTGGAACGAAAACTCACGTTAA
GGGATTTTGGTCATGAGATTATCAAAAAGGATCTTCACCTAGATCCTTTTGCGGCCGCAAATCAATCTAA
AGTATATATGAGTAAACTTGGTCTGACAGTTACCAATGCTTAATCAGTGAGGCACCTATCTCAGCGATCT
GTCTATTTCGTTCATCCATAGTTGCCTGACTCCCCGTCGTGTAGATAACTACGATACGGGAGGGCTTACC
ATCTGGCCCCAGTGCTGCAATGATACCGCGAGACCCACGCTCACCGGCTCCAGATTTATCAGCAATAAAC
CAGCCAGCCGGAAGGGCCGAGCGCAGAAGTGGTCCTGCAACTTTATCCGCCTCCATCCAGTCTATTAATT
GTTGCCGGGAAGCTAGAGTAAGTAGTTCGCCAGTTAATAGTTTGCGCAACGTTGTTGCCATTGCTACAGG
CATCGTGGTGTCACGCTCGTCGTTTGGTATGGCTTCATTCAGCTCCGGTTCCCAACGATCAAGGCGAGTT
ACATGATCCCCCATGTTGTGCAAAAAAGCGGTTAGCTCCTTCGGTCCTCCGATCGTTGTCAGAAGTAAGT
TGGCCGCAGTGTTATCACTCATGGTTATGGCAGCACTGCATAATTCTCTTACTGTCATGCCATCCGTAAG
ATGCTTTTCTGTGACTGGTGAGTACTCAACCAAGTCATTCTGAGAATAGTGTATGCGGCGACCGAGTTGC
TCTTGCCCGGCGTCAATACGGGATAATACCGCGCCACATAGCAGAACTTTAAAAGTGCTCATCATTGGAA
AACGTTCTTCGGGGCGAAAACTCTCAAGGATCTTACCGCTGTTGAGATCCAGTTCGATGTAACCCACTCG
TGCACCCAACTGATCTTCAGCATCTTTTACTTTCACCAGCGTTTCTGGGTGAGCAAAAACAGGAAGGCAA
AATGCCGCAAAAAAGGGAATAAGGGCGACACGGAAATGTTGAATACTCATACTCTTCCTTTTTCAATATT
ATTGAAGCATTTATCAGGGTTATTGTCTCATGAGCGGATACATATTTGAATGTATTTAGAAAAATAAACA
AATAGGGGTTCCGCGCACATTTCCCCGAAAAGTGCCACCTGCAGC
Features (pLannotate 1.2.2; 12 found; start..end, strand, type, name):
      1..470     +  LTR            LTR: long terminal repeat from Moloney murine leukemia virus
    594..868     +  misc_feature   MESV Ψ (fragment): packaging signal of murine embryonic stem cell virus
    935..1351    +  CDS            gag (truncated): truncated Moloney murine leukemia virus (MMLV) gag gene lacking the start codon
   1379..5011    +  CDS            EGFR: precursor of human epidermal growth factor receptor
   5053..5382    +  promoter       SV40 promoter: SV40 enhancer and early promoter
   5392..5991    +  CDS            PuroR: puromycin N-acetyltransferase; pac from Streptomyces alboniger; confers resistance to puromycin
   6090..6211    +  LTR            3' LTR (ΔU3) (fragment): self-inactivating 3' long terminal repeat (LTR) from Moloney murine leukemia virus
   6212..6681    +  LTR            LTR: long terminal repeat from Moloney murine leukemia virus
   6747..6799    -  CDS            lacI (fragment): lac repressor; lacI; The lac repressor binds to the lac operator to inhibit transcription in E. coli. This inhibition can be relieved by adding lactose or isopropyl-β-D-thiogalactopyranoside (IPTG).
   6982..7570    -  rep_origin     ori: high-copy-number ColE1/pMB1/pBR322/pUC origin of replication
   7730..8590    -  CDS            AmpR: β-lactamase; bla; confers resistance to ampicillin, carbenicillin, and related antibiotics
   8591..8695    -  promoter       AmpR promoter: bla
