[The description below was written by a language model from this plasmid's Addgene catalogue record and pLannotate feature annotations shown in this document.]
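Description:
pBabe EGFR(L858R/T790M) is a Moloney murine leukemia virus-based retroviral expression vector built on the pBABEpuro backbone, carrying a human EGFR coding sequence with the L858R and T790M substitutions. The insert of about 3.6 kb was placed into the SnaBI site of the backbone, which was destroyed on both sides during cloning, and the sequenced plasmid totals about 8.7 kb. In bacteria it is maintained as a high-copy plasmid through a ColE1/pUC-type origin and selected with ampicillin via the β-lactamase gene and its native promoter.

The retroviral unit is flanked by MMLV long terminal repeats. Downstream of the 5′ LTR lie a packaging signal and a truncated gag segment lacking its start codon, which together promote efficient encapsidation of the genomic RNA when the plasmid is introduced into a packaging cell line that supplies the viral proteins in trans. No separate internal promoter is annotated upstream of EGFR, so the receptor is expected to be expressed from the 5′ LTR, as is usual for pBABE vectors. An SV40 enhancer/early promoter following the insert drives puromycin N-acetyltransferase, allowing selection of stably transduced mammalian cells. The annotation software labels a short stretch before the 3′ LTR as a ΔU3 fragment, but a full-length LTR is annotated immediately after it, so this label does not indicate a self-inactivating design. A small lacI fragment is a backbone remnant.

L858R is a known activating kinase-domain mutation and T790M a known resistance-associated "gatekeeper" change. In keeping with the associated publication on allele-dependent potency of EGFR inhibitors, the construct is suited to generating cell lines that stably express this double mutant for comparing drug sensitivity.
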