Addgene plasmid #32073: pBabe EGFR(L858R/T790M)
Depositing lab: Matthew Meyerson. Depositing organization: Dana-Farber Cancer Institute. Publication: Allele-dependent variation in the relative cellular potency of distinct EGFR inhibitors. Yuza Y, Glatt KA, Jiang J, Greulich H, Minami Y, Woo MS, Shimamura T, Shapiro G, Lee JC, Ji H, Feng W, Chen TH, Yanagisawa H, Wong KK, Meyerson M. Cancer Biol Ther. 2007 May . 6(5):661-7. 10.4161/cbt.6.5.4003 PubMed 17495523.
Backbone
  Vector backbone: pBABEpuro
  Backbone size w/o insert (bp): 5169
  Vector type: Mammalian Expression, Retroviral
  Selectable markers: Puromycin
Growth in bacteria
  Bacterial resistance: Ampicillin, 100 μg/mL
  Growth temperature: 37°C
  Growth strain: DH5alpha
  Copy number: High Copy
Gene/Insert
  Gene/Insert name: EGFR
  Species: H. sapiens (human)
  Insert size (bp): 3600
  Mutation: L858R/T790M
  Entrez Gene: EGFR (a.k.a. ERBB, ERBB1, ERRP, HER1, NISBD2, NNCIS, PIG61, mENA)
  Cloning method: Restriction Enzyme; 5′ cloning site SnaB1 (destroyed during cloning); 3′ cloning site SnaB1 (destroyed during cloning)
  Sequencing primers: 5′ pBABE 5'
Terms and licenses: Academic/Nonprofit Terms; Industry Terms: Not Available to Industry
How to cite: pBabe EGFR(L858R/T790M) was a gift from Matthew Meyerson (Addgene plasmid # 32073 ; http://n2t.net/addgene:32073 ; RRID:Addgene_32073)
