>Addgene plasmid #32073 | pBabe EGFR(L858R/T790M) | addgene partial sequence | sequence record 37331 | pBABE-3
CGAATTCCTACATCTCATGCTCCAATAAATTCACTGCTTTGTGGCGCGACCCTTAGGTATTCTGCATTTT
CAGCTGTGGAGCCCTTAAAGATGCCATTTGGCTTGGCTTCCTTGGGAAAGAAGTCCTGCTGGTAGTCAGG
GTTGTCCAGGCTAATTTGGTGGCTGCCTTTCTGGGCCCAGTGGGCAGGGCTGTCGAATGTGCTGTTGACA
CAGGTGGGCTGGACAGTGTTGAGATACTCGGGGTTGCCCACTGCAGTGCTGTGGGGGTCCTGGTAGTGTG
GGTCTCTGCTGGGCGCGGGGTTCAGAGGCTGATTGTGATAGACAGGATTCTGCACAGAGCCAGCGGGCCT
TTTGGGAACGGACTGGTTTATGTATTCAGGCACTGGGAGGAAGGTGTCGTCTATGCTGTCCTCAGTCAAG
GCGCCTGTGGGGTCTGAGCTGTATCGCTGCAAGAAGCTGTCTTCCTTGATGGGACAGCTTTGCAGCCCAT
TTCTATCAATGCAAGCCACGGTGGAATTGTTGCTGGTTGCACTCAGAGAGCTCAGGAGGGGAGTCCGTGA
CGTGGAGGGGCTGCTGAAGAAGCCCTGCTGTGGGATGAGGTACTCGTCGGCATCCACCACGTCGTCCATG
TCTTCTTCATCCATCAGGGCACGGTAGAAGTTGGAGTCTGTAGGACTTGGCAAATGCATTCTTTCATCCC
CCTGAATGACAAGGTAGCGCTGGGGGTCTCGGGCCATTTTGGAGAATTCGATGATCAACTCACGGAACTT
TGGGCGACTATCTGCGTCTATCATCCAGCACTTGACCATGATCATGTAGACATCGATGGTACATATGGGT
GGCTGAGGGAGGCGTTCTCCTTTCTCCAGGATGGAGGAGATCTCGCTGGCAGGGATTC
