>Addgene plasmid #32073 | pBabe EGFR(L858R/T790M) | addgene partial sequence | sequence record 37740 | hEGFR-Fwd2 5'-GCCTCTTACACCCAGTGGAG-3'
GAGACTTGAGGAACTGAATTCAAAAGATCAAAGTGCTGGGCTCCGGTGCGTTCGGCACGGTGTATAAGGG
ACTCTGGATCCCAGAAGGTGAGAAAGTTAAAATTCCCGTCGCTATCAAGGAATTAAGAGAAGCAACATCT
CCGAAAGCCAACAAGGAAATCCTCGATGAAGCCTACGTGATGGCCAGCGTGGACAACCCCCACGTGTGCC
GCCTGCTGGGCATCTGCCTCACCTCCACCGTGCAACTCATCATGCAGCTCATGCCCTTCGGCTGCCTCCT
GGACTATGTCCGGGAACACAAAGACAATATTGGCTCCCAGTACCTGCTCAACTGGTGTGTGCAGATCGCA
AAGGGCATGAACTACTTGGAGGACCGTCGCTTGGTGCACCGCGACCTGGCAGCCAGGAACGTACTGGTGA
AAACACCGCAGCATGTCAAGATCACAGATTTTGGGAGGGCCAAACTGCTGGGTGCGGAAGAGAAAGAATA
CCATGCAGAAGGAGGCAAAGTGCCTATCAAGTGGATGGCATTGGAATCAATTTTACACAGAATCTATACC
CACCAGAGTGATGTCTGGAGCTACGGGGTGACCGTTTGGGAGTTGATGACCTTTGGATCCAAGCCATATG
ACGGAATCCCTGCCAGCGAGATCTCCTCCATCCTGGAGAAAGGAGAACGCCTCCCTCAGCCACCCATATG
TACCATCGATGTCTACATGATCATGGTCAAGTGCTGGATGATAGACGCAGATAGTCGCCCAAAGTTCCGT
GAGTTGATCATCGAATTCTCCAAAATGGCCCGAGACCCCCAGCGCTACCTTGTCATTCAGGGGGATGAAA
GAATGCATTTGCCAAGTCCTACAGACTCCAACTTCTACCGTGCCCTGATGGA
